Addgene plasmid #89540: CeNL-Clathrin_pEGFP
Purpose: Cyan color variant of bright luminescent protein, fused to clathrin light chain
Depositing lab: Takeharu Nagai. Publication: Five colour variants of bright luminescent protein for real-time multicolour bioimaging. Suzuki K, Kimura T, Shinoda H, Bai G, Daniels MJ, Arai Y, Nakano M, Nagai T. Nat Commun. 2016 Dec 14;7:13718. doi: 10.1038/ncomms13718. PubMed 27966527.
Backbone
  Vector backbone: pEGFP
  Backbone size w/o insert (bp): 4700
  Vector type: Mammalian Expression
  Selectable markers: Neomycin (select with G418)
Growth in bacteria
  Bacterial resistance: Kanamycin, 50 μg/mL
  Growth temperature: 37°C
  Growth strain: DH5alpha
  Copy number: High Copy
Gene/Insert
  Gene/Insert name: CeNL
  Species: Synthetic
  Insert size (bp): 1200
  GenBank ID: LC128714
  Promoter: CMV
  Tag / fusion protein: Clathrin light chain (C terminal on insert)
  Cloning method: Restriction Enzyme; 5′ cloning site NheI (not destroyed); 3′ cloning site BglII (not destroyed)
  Sequencing primers: 5′ CMV-F
Terms and licenses: Academic/Nonprofit Terms; Industry Terms: Not Available to Industry
Depositor comments: Derived from NanoLuc luciferase
How to cite: CeNL-Clathrin_pEGFP was a gift from Takeharu Nagai (Addgene plasmid # 89540 ; http://n2t.net/addgene:89540 ; RRID:Addgene_89540)
