[The description below was written by a language model from this plasmid's Addgene catalogue record and pLannotate feature annotations shown in this document.]
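Description:
CeNL-Clathrin_pEGFP is a mammalian expression plasmid built on a pEGFP-type backbone, about 5.8 kb in the sequenced record, that expresses the cyan enhanced Nano-lantern (CeNL) fused to clathrin light chain. It is maintained in E. coli at high copy through a ColE1/pUC-type origin and also carries an f1 origin. A single NeoR/KanR (Tn5 aminoglycoside phosphotransferase) gene serves both hosts. The bacterial AmpR promoter drives it for kanamycin selection, and the SV40 enhancer/early promoter, paired with the HSV TK polyadenylation signal, drives it for G418 selection of transfected mammalian cells. The short ble, bGH poly(A) and SV40 large T antigen annotations are small fragment matches typical of this backbone, not functional cassettes.

The expression unit begins with the human CMV immediate early enhancer and promoter and ends at the SV40 poly(A) signal. The annotated reading frame starts with the cyan fluorescent protein mTurquoise2, which spans the numbering origin of the circular sequence. This is followed directly by human codon-optimised NanoLuc luciferase. Together they form the synthetic CeNL insert of about 1.2 kb, cloned between NheI and BglII. In this kind of design the luciferase is expected to pass its excitation energy to the adjacent fluorescent protein, producing bright cyan-shifted luminescence without excitation light. A short remnant of the multiple cloning site links CeNL to a human clathrin light chain B (CLTB) sequence at its C-terminus, which should target the probe to clathrin-coated pits and vesicles. The construct belongs to a set of five colour variants of bright luminescent protein developed for real-time multicolour bioimaging, and here it serves as a luminescent marker of clathrin structures in mammalian cells.
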