Features (pLannotate 1.2.2; 16 found; start..end, strand, type, name):
    689..1192    +  CDS            Nluc: NanoLuc® luciferase human codon-optimized
   1193..1228    +  misc_feature   MCS (fragment): multiple cloning site
   1229..1861    +  CDS            CLTB (fragment): CLCB_HUMAN - Experimental evidence at protein level: Swiss-Prot protein existence level 1. Clathrin is the major protein of the polyhedral coat of coated pits and vesicles. From Homo sapiens (Human).
   1887..1971    +  CDS            large T antigen (fragment): large T antigen from SV40 (simian virus 40)
   1994..2115    +  polyA_signal   SV40 poly(A) signal: SV40 polyadenylation signal
   2149..2577    -  rep_origin     f1 ori (sequence partly withheld): f1 bacteriophage origin of replication; arrow indicates direction of (+) strand synthesis
   2604..2708    +  promoter       AmpR promoter: bla
   2710..3067    +  promoter       SV40 promoter: SV40 enhancer and early promoter
   3102..3896    +  CDS            NeoR/KanR: aminoglycoside phosphotransferase from Tn5; aph(3')-II (or nptII); confers resistance to neomycin, kanamycin, and G418 (Geneticin®)
   3917..4069    +  CDS            ble (fragment): BLE_KLEPN - Experimental evidence at protein level: Swiss-Prot protein existence level 1. Binding protein with a strong affinity to the bleomycin family of antibiotics. Binds to CL990; an antimitotic-antibiotic compound. From Klebsiella pneumoniae.
   4128..4175    +  polyA_signal   HSV TK poly(A) signal: herpes simplex virus thymidine kinase polyadenylation signal (Cole and Stacy, 1985)
   4266..4282    -  polyA_signal   bGH poly(A) signal (fragment): bovine growth hormone polyadenylation signal
   4504..5092    +  rep_origin     ori: high-copy-number ColE1/pMB1/pBR322/pUC origin of replication
   5267..5570    +  enhancer       CMV enhancer: human cytomegalovirus immediate early enhancer
   5571..5774    +  promoter       CMV promoter: human cytomegalovirus (CMV) immediate early promoter
   5810..685     +  CDS            mTurquoise2 (across the origin): mTurquoise2 is a basic (constitutively fluorescent) cyan fluorescent protein published in 2012, derived from Aequorea victoria. It is reported to be a rapidly-maturing monomer with very low acid sensitivity.
>Addgene plasmid #89540 | CeNL-Clathrin_pEGFP | addgene full sequence | sequence record 177790 | Addgene NGS Result
GAGCAAGGGCGAGGAGCTGTTCACCGGGGTGGTGCCCATCCTGGTCGAGCTGGACGGCGACGTAAACGGC
CACAAGTTCAGCGTGTCCGGCGAGGGCGAGGGCGATGCCACCTACGGCAAGCTGACCCTGAAGTTCATCT
GCACCACCGGCAAGCTGCCCGTGCCCTGGCCCACCCTCGTGACCACCCTGTCCTGGGGCGTGCAGTGCTT
CGCCCGCTACCCCGACCACATGAAGCAGCACGACTTCTTCAAGTCCGCCATGCCCGAAGGCTACGTCCAG
GAGCGCACCATCTTCTTCAAGGACGACGGCAACTACAAGACCCGCGCCGAGGTGAAGTTCGAGGGCGACA
CCCTGGTGAACCGCATCGAGCTGAAGGGCATCGACTTCAAGGAGGACGGCAACATCCTGGGGCACAAGCT
GGAGTACAACTACTTTAGCGACAACGTCTATATCACCGCCGACAAGCAGAAGAACGGCATCAAGGCCAAC
TTCAAGATCCGCCACAACATCGAGGACGGCGGCGTGCAGCTCGCCGACCACTACCAGCAGAACACCCCCA
TCGGCGACGGCCCCGTGCTGCTGCCCGACAACCACTACCTGAGCACCCAGTCCAAGCTGAGCAAAGACCC
CAACGAGAAGCGCGATCACATGGTCCTGCTGGAGTTCGTGACCGCCGCCGGGTTGCATACACTCGAAGAT
TTCGTTGGGGACTGGCGACAGACAGCCGGCTACAACCTGGACCAAGTCCTTGAACAGGGAGGTGTGTCCA
GTTTGTTTCAGAATCTCGGGGTGTCCGTAACTCCGATCCAAAGGATTGTCCTGAGCGGTGAAAATGGGCT
GAAGATCGACATCCATGTCATCATCCCGTATGAAGGTCTGAGCGGCGACCAAATGGGCCAGATCGAAAAA
ATTTTTAAGGTGGTGTACCCTGTGGATGATCATCACTTTAAGGTGATCCTGCACTATGGCACACTGGTAA
TCGACGGGGTTACGCCGAACATGATCGACTATTTCGGACGGCCGTATGAAGGCATCGCCGTGTTCGACGG
CAAAAAGATCACTGTAACAGGGACCCTGTGGAACGGCAACAAAATTATCGACGAGCGCCTGATCAACCCC
GACGGCTCCCTGCTGTTCCGAGTAACCATCAACGGAGTGACCGGCTGGCGGCTGTGCGAACGCATTCTGG
CGAGATCTCGAGCTCAAGCTTCGAATTCTGCAGTCGACATGGCTGATGACTTTGGCTTCTTCTCGTCGTC
GGAGAGTGGTGCCCCGGAGGCGGCGGAGGAGGACCCGGCGGCCGCCTTCCTGGCCCAGCAGGAGAGCGAG
ATTGCAGGCATAGAGAACGACGAGGGCTTCGGGGCACCTGCCGGCAGCCATGCGGCCCCCGCACAGCCGG
GCCCCACGAGTGGGGCTGGTTCTGAGGACATGGGGACCACAGTCAATGGAGATGTGTTTCAGGAGGCCAA
CGGTCCTGCTGATGGCTACGCAGCCATTGCCCAGGCTGACAGGCTGACCCAGGAGCCTGAGAGCATCCGC
AAGTGGCGAGAGGAGCAGAGGAAACGGCTGCAAGAGCTGGATGCTGCATCTAAGGTCACGGAACAGGAAT
GGCGGGAGAAGGCCAAGAAGGACCTGGAGGAGTGGAACCAGCGCCAGAGTGAACAAGTAGAGAAGAACAA
GATCAACAACCGGGCATCCGAGGAGGCTTTCGTGAAGGAATCCAAGGAGGAGACCCCAGGCACAGAGTGG
GAGAAGGTGGCCCAGCTATGTGACTTCAACCCCAAGAGCAGCAAGCAGTGCAAAGATGTGTCCCGCCTGC
GCTCGGTGCTCATGTCCCTGAAGCAGACGCCACTGTCCCGCTAGGGATCCACCGGATCTAGATAACTGAT
CATAATCAGCCATACCACATTTGTAGAGGTTTTACTTGCTTTAAAAAACCTCCCACACCTCCCCCTGAAC
CTGAAACATAAAATGAATGCAATTGTTGTTGTTAACTTGTTTATTGCAGCTTATAATGGTTACAAATAAA
GCAATAGCATCACAAATTTCACAAATAAAGCATTTTTTTCACTGCATTCTAGTTGTGGTTTGTCCAAACT
CATCAATGTATCTTAACGCGTAAATTGTAAGCGTTAATATTTTGTTAAAATTCGCGTTAAATTTTTGTTA
AATCAGCTCATTTTTTAACCAATAGGCCGAAATCGGCAAAATCCCTTATAAATCAAAAGAATAGACCGAG
ATAGGGT
[37 nt withheld, positions 2248-2284]
AAAGAACGTGGACTCCAACGTCAAAGG
[49 nt withheld, positions 2312-2360]
T
[91 nt withheld, positions 2362-2452]
G
[124 nt withheld, positions 2454-2577]
CAGGTGGCACTTTTCGGGGAAATGTGCGCGGAACCCCTATTTGTTTATTTTTCTAAATACATTCAAATAT
GTATCCGCTCATGAGACAATAACCCTGATAAATGCTTCAATAATATTGAAAAAGGAAGAGTCCTGAGGCG
GAAAGAACCAGCTGTGGAATGTGTGTCAGTTAGGGTGTGGAAAGTCCCCAGGCTCCCCAGCAGGCAGAAG
TATGCAAAGCATGCATCTCAATTAGTCAGCAACCAGGTGTGGAAAGTCCCCAGGCTCCCCAGCAGGCAGA
AGTATGCAAAGCATGCATCTCAATTAGTCAGCAACCATAGTCCCGCCCCTAACTCCGCCCATCCCGCCCC
TAACTCCGCCCAGTTCCGCCCATTCTCCGCCCCATGGCTGACTAATTTTTTTTATTTATGCAGAGGCCGA
GGCCGCCTCGGCCTCTGAGCTATTCCAGAAGTAGTGAGGAGGCTTTTTTGGAGGCCTAGGCTTTTGCAAA
GATCGATCAAGAGACAGGATGAGGATCGTTTCGCATGATTGAACAAGATGGATTGCACGCAGGTTCTCCG
GCCGCTTGGGTGGAGAGGCTATTCGGCTATGACTGGGCACAACAGACAATCGGCTGCTCTGATGCCGCCG
TGTTCCGGCTGTCAGCGCAGGGGCGCCCGGTTCTTTTTGTCAAGACCGACCTGTCCGGTGCCCTGAATGA
ACTGCAAGACGAGGCAGCGCGGCTATCGTGGCTGGCCACGACGGGCGTTCCTTGCGCAGCTGTGCTCGAC
GTTGTCACTGAAGCGGGAAGGGACTGGCTGCTATTGGGCGAAGTGCCGGGGCAGGATCTCCTGTCATCTC
ACCTTGCTCCTGCCGAGAAAGTATCCATCATGGCTGATGCAATGCGGCGGCTGCATACGCTTGATCCGGC
TACCTGCCCATTCGACCACCAAGCGAAACATCGCATCGAGCGAGCACGTACTCGGATGGAAGCCGGTCTT
GTCGATCAGGATGATCTGGACGAAGAGCATCAGGGGCTCGCGCCAGCCGAACTGTTCGCCAGGCTCAAGG
CGAGCATGCCCGACGGCGAGGATCTCGTCGTGACCCATGGCGATGCCTGCTTGCCGAATATCATGGTGGA
AAATGGCCGCTTTTCTGGATTCATCGACTGTGGCCGGCTGGGTGTGGCGGACCGCTATCAGGACATAGCG
TTGGCTACCCGTGATATTGCTGAAGAGCTTGGCGGCGAATGGGCTGACCGCTTCCTCGTGCTTTACGGTA
TCGCCGCTCCCGATTCGCAGCGCATCGCCTTCTATCGCCTTCTTGACGAGTTCTTCTGAGCGGGACTCTG
GGGTTCGAAATGACCGACCAAGCGACGCCCAACCTGCCATCACGAGATTTCGATTCCACCGCCGCCTTCT
ATGAAAGGTTGGGCTTCGGAATCGTTTTCCGGGACGCCGGCTGGATGATCCTCCAGCGCGGGGATCTCAT
GCTGGAGTTCTTCGCCCACCCTAGGGGGAGGCTAACTGAAACACGGAAGGAGACAATACCGGAAGGAACC
CGCGCTATGACGGCAATAAAAAGACAGAATAAAACGCACGGTGTTGGGTCGTTTGTTCATAAACGCGGGG
TTCGGTCCCAGGGCTGGCACTCTGTCGATACCCCACCGAGACCCCATTGGGGCCAATACGCCCGCGTTTC
TTCCTTTTCCCCACCCCACCCCCCAAGTTCGGGTGAAGGCCCAGGGCTCGCAGCCAACGTCGGGGCGGCA
GGCCCTGCCATAGCCTCAGGTTACTCATATATACTTTAGATTGATTTAAAACTTCATTTTTAATTTAAAA
GGATCTAGGTGAAGATCCTTTTTGATAATCTCATGACCAAAATCCCTTAACGTGAGTTTTCGTTCCACTG
AGCGTCAGACCCCGTAGAAAAGATCAAAGGATCTTCTTGAGATCCTTTTTTTCTGCGCGTAATCTGCTGC
TTGCAAACAAAAAAACCACCGCTACCAGCGGTGGTTTGTTTGCCGGATCAAGAGCTACCAACTCTTTTTC
CGAAGGTAACTGGCTTCAGCAGAGCGCAGATACCAAATACTGTTCTTCTAGTGTAGCCGTAGTTAGGCCA
CCACTTCAAGAACTCTGTAGCACCGCCTACATACCTCGCTCTGCTAATCCTGTTACCAGTGGCTGCTGCC
AGTGGCGATAAGTCGTGTCTTACCGGGTTGGACTCAAGACGATAGTTACCGGATAAGGCGCAGCGGTCGG
GCTGAACGGGGGGTTCGTGCACACAGCCCAGCTTGGAGCGAACGACCTACACCGAACTGAGATACCTACA
GCGTGAGCTATGAGAAAGCGCCACGCTTCCCGAAGGGAGAAAGGCGGACAGGTATCCGGTAAGCGGCAGG
GTCGGAACAGGAGAGCGCACGAGGGAGCTTCCAGGGGGAAACGCCTGGTATCTTTATAGTCCTGTCGGGT
TTCGCCACCTCTGACTTGAGCGTCGATTTTTGTGATGCTCGTCAGGGGGGCGGAGCCTATGGAAAAACGC
CAGCAACGCGGCCTTTTTACGGTTCCTGGCCTTTTGCTGGCCTTTTGCTCACATGTTCTTTCCTGCGTTA
TCCCCTGATTCTGTGGATAACCGTATTACCGCCATGCATTAGTTATTAATAGTAATCAATTACGGGGTCA
TTAGTTCATAGCCCATATATGGAGTTCCGCGTTACATAACTTACGGTAAATGGCCCGCCTGGCTGACCGC
CCAACGACCCCCGCCCATTGACGTCAATAATGACGTATGTTCCCATAGTAACGCCAATAGGGACTTTCCA
TTGACGTCAATGGGTGGAGTATTTACGGTAAACTGCCCACTTGGCAGTACATCAAGTGTATCATATGCCA
AGTACGCCCCCTATTGACGTCAATGACGGTAAATGGCCCGCCTGGCATTATGCCCAGTACATGACCTTAT
GGGACTTTCCTACTTGGCAGTACATCTACGTATTAGTCATCGCTATTACCATGGTGATGCGGTTTTGGCA
GTACATCAATGGGCGTGGATAGCGGTTTGACTCACGGGGATTTCCAAGTCTCCACCCCATTGACGTCAAT
GGGAGTTTGTTTTGGCACCAAAATCAACGGGACTTTCCAAAATGTCGTAACAACTCCGCCCCATTGACGC
AAATGGGCGGTAGGCGTGTACGGTGGGAGGTCTATATAAGCAGAGCTGGTTTAGTGAACCGTCAGATCCG
CTAGCCGCCACCATGGT
