>Addgene plasmid #89540 | CeNL-Clathrin_pEGFP | depositor partial sequence | sequence record 173485 | CeNL
ATGGTGAGCAAGGGCGAGGAGCTGTTCACCGGGGTGGTGCCCATCCTGGTCGAGCTGGACGGCGACGTAA
ACGGCCACAAGTTCAGCGTGTCCGGCGAGGGCGAGGGCGATGCCACCTACGGCAAGCTGACCCTGAAGTT
CATCTGCACCACCGGCAAGCTGCCCGTGCCCTGGCCCACCCTCGTGACCACCCTGTCCTGGGGCGTGCAG
TGCTTCGCCCGCTACCCCGACCACATGAAGCAGCACGACTTCTTCAAGTCCGCCATGCCCGAAGGCTACG
TCCAGGAGCGCACCATCTTCTTCAAGGACGACGGCAACTACAAGACCCGCGCCGAGGTGAAGTTCGAGGG
CGACACCCTGGTGAACCGCATCGAGCTGAAGGGCATCGACTTCAAGGAGGACGGCAACATCCTGGGGCAC
AAGCTGGAGTACAACTACTTTAGCGACAACGTCTATATCACCGCCGACAAGCAGAAGAACGGCATCAAGG
CCAACTTCAAGATCCGCCACAACATCGAGGACGGCGGCGTGCAGCTCGCCGACCACTACCAGCAGAACAC
CCCCATCGGCGACGGCCCCGTGCTGCTGCCCGACAACCACTACCTGAGCACCCAGTCCAAGCTGAGCAAA
GACCCCAACGAGAAGCGCGATCACATGGTCCTGCTGGAGTTCGTGACCGCCGCCGGGTTGCATACACTCG
AAGATTTCGTTGGGGACTGGCGACAGACAGCCGGCTACAACCTGGACCAAGTCCTTGAACAGGGAGGTGT
GTCCAGTTTGTTTCAGAATCTCGGGGTGTCCGTAACTCCGATCCAAAGGATTGTCCTGAGCGGTGAAAAT
GGGCTGAAGATCGACATCCATGTCATCATCCCGTATGAAGGTCTGAGCGGCGACCAAATGGGCCAGATCG
AAAAAATTTTTAAGGTGGTGTACCCTGTGGATGATCATCACTTTAAGGTGATCCTGCACTATGGCACACT
GGTAATCGACGGGGTTACGCCGAACATGATCGACTATTTCGGACGGCCGTATGAAGGCATCGCCGTGTTC
GACGGCAAAAAGATCACTGTAACAGGGACCCTGTGGAACGGCAACAAAATTATCGACGAGCGCCTGATCA
ACCCCGACGGCTCCCTGCTGTTCCGAGTAACCATCAACGGAGTGACCGGCTGGCGGCTGTGCGAACGCAT
TCTGGCG
